Addgene plasmid #51760: lentiCRISPR - EGFP sgRNA 1
Purpose: Expresses human codon-optimized Cas9 protein and puromycin resistance from EFS promoter and an EGFP targeting synthetic single-guide RNA (sgRNA) element from U6 promoter. Lentiviral backbone.
Depositing lab: Feng Zhang. Depositing organization: Broad Institute. Publication: Genome-scale CRISPR-Cas9 knockout screening in human cells. Shalem O, Sanjana NE, Hartenian E, Shi X, Scott DA, Mikkelsen TS, Heckl D, Ebert BL, Root DE, Doench JG, Zhang F. Science. 2014 Jan 3;343(6166):84-7. doi: 10.1126/science.1247005. Epub 2013 Dec 12. PubMed 24336571.
Backbone
  Vector backbone: lentiCRISPR (pXPR_001), Addgene plasmid #49535
  Backbone manufacturer: Zhang lab
  Vector type: Mammalian Expression, Lentiviral, CRISPR
  Selectable markers: Puromycin
Growth in bacteria
  Bacterial resistance: Ampicillin, 100 μg/mL
  Growth temperature: 37°C
  Growth strain: Stbl3
  Growth instructions: Use SapI digest to check for unwanted recombination of lentiviral plasmid. Only amplify in RecA- bacteria (eg. Stbl3).
  Copy number: High Copy
Gene/Insert 1
  Gene/Insert name: Cas9 (alt name: S. pyogenes CRISPR-Cas9)
  Species: Synthetic
  Insert size (bp): 4200
  Promoter: EFS
  Cloning method: Restriction Enzyme; 5′ cloning site BamHI (not destroyed); 3′ cloning site NheI (not destroyed)
  Sequencing primers: 5′ GGTACAGTGCAGGGGAAAGA; 3′ TGCCCTCCAAATATGTGAACT
Gene/Insert 2
  Gene/Insert name: Puromycin resistance (alt names: puromycin N-acetyl-transferase; PAC)
  Insert size (bp): 600
  Promoter: EFS
  Cloning method: Restriction Enzyme; 5′ cloning site NheI (not destroyed); 3′ cloning site MluI (not destroyed)
  Sequencing primers: 5′ TGCTGCTACTAAGAAAGCTGGTC
Gene/Insert 3
  Gene/Insert name: EGFP sgRNA 1 (alt name: EGFP targeting RNA element #1 (with +85 chimeric RNA))
  Species: Synthetic
  Insert size (bp): 96
  Promoter: U6
  Cloning method: Restriction Enzyme; 5′ cloning site BsmBI (destroyed during cloning); 3′ cloning site BsmBI (destroyed during cloning)
  Sequencing primers: 5′ #140 hU6-F
Terms and licenses: Academic/Nonprofit Terms; Industry Terms: Not Available to Industry
Depositor comments: gRNA target sequence GGGCGAGGAGCTGTTCACCG These six EGFP-targeting lentiCRISPRs have EGFP-targeting sgRNAs cloned into the lentiCRISPR backbone plasmid (Addgene plasmid 49535) and are used in Fig 1B of Shalem*, Sanjana* et al (2014). If you want to clone your own targeting sequences, please use the lentiCRISPR backbone plasmid (Addgene plasmid 49535), as the sgRNA Type IIs cloning site is not present in these plasmids. Special note from the Zhang lab: We are constantly improving our CRISPR reagents. Please check https://zlab.bio/ for the most up-to-date information.
How to cite: lentiCRISPR - EGFP sgRNA 1 was a gift from Feng Zhang (Addgene plasmid # 51760 ; http://n2t.net/addgene:51760 ; RRID:Addgene_51760)
