[The description below was written by a language model from this plasmid's Addgene catalogue record and pLannotate feature annotations shown in this document.]
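Description:
lentiCRISPR - EGFP sgRNA 1 is an all-in-one lentiviral CRISPR plasmid of about 11.6 kb, derived from the lentiCRISPR (pXPR_001) backbone, that delivers both Cas9 and a single guide RNA to mammalian cells. In bacteria it is maintained through a high-copy ColE1/pUC-type origin with ampicillin resistance, and the record notes that recombination-deficient strains are needed because of the repeated LTR sequences. An f1 origin, an SV40 origin and poly(A) signal, and lac/T7/T3 remnants are ordinary backbone elements outside the viral genome. The transfer cassette has an RSV promoter fused to a truncated HIV-1 5' LTR, which drives genomic RNA production in packaging cells. It also carries the Ψ packaging signal with a gag fragment, the RRE for Rev-dependent export, a cPPT/CTS, a WPRE to boost transcript expression, and a self-inactivating ΔU3 3' LTR.

Two expression units sit between the LTRs. A human U6 RNA polymerase III promoter transcribes an EGFP-targeting spacer joined to the S. pyogenes chimeric guide scaffold. The short "mVenus fragment" called by the annotation software at this position is simply the EGFP-matching spacer. Downstream, the EFS (EF-1α core) promoter drives human codon-optimized S. pyogenes Cas9, annotated as two contiguous halves, followed by puromycin N-acetyltransferase on the same transcript. The element linking the two coding sequences is not annotated. Puromycin selects transduced cells.

It is one of six EGFP-targeting constructs used to demonstrate knockout of EGFP fluorescence in reporter cells, making it a convenient positive control for lentiviral Cas9 editing. The BsmBI Type IIS cloning site was destroyed when the guide was inserted, so new guides must be cloned into the parental backbone.
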