Features (pLannotate 1.2.2; 30 found; start..end, strand, type, name):
      5..231     +  promoter       RSV promoter: Rous sarcoma virus enhancer/promoter
    232..412     +  LTR            5' LTR (truncated): truncated 5' long terminal repeat (LTR) from HIV-1
    459..584     +  misc_feature   HIV-1 Ψ: packaging signal of human immunodeficiency virus type 1
    568..931     +  CDS            HIV-1 gag (fragment): gag protein from human immunodeficiency virus 1; gag
   1077..1310    +  misc_feature   RRE: The Rev response element (RRE) of HIV-1 allows for Rev-dependent mRNA export from the nucleus to the cytoplasm.
   1687..1713    +  CDS            Rev (fragment): human immunodeficiency virus 1 (HIV-1) Rev protein; rev; enhances nuclear export of unspliced and incompletely spliced viral mRNAs
   1717..1957    +  promoter       U6 promoter: RNA polymerase III promoter for human U6 snRNA
   1966..1986    +  CDS            VN155(I152L) (fragment): improved N-terminal fragment of mVenus for use in bimolecular fluorescence complementation (BiFC) (Kodama and Hu, 2010)
   1986..2061    +  misc_RNA       gRNA scaffold: guide RNA scaffold for the Streptococcus pyogenes CRISPR/Cas9 system
   2109..2226    +  misc_feature   cPPT/CTS: central polypurine tract and central termination sequence of HIV-1
   2295..2506    +  promoter       EF-1α core promoter: core promoter for human elongation factor EF-1α
   2610..4211    +  CDS            Cas9(N): N-terminal portion of Streptococcus pyogenes Cas9 (Zetsche et al., 2015)
   4212..6710    +  CDS            Cas9(C): C-terminal portion of Streptococcus pyogenes Cas9 (Zetsche et al., 2015)
   6831..7430    +  CDS            PuroR (fragment): puromycin N-acetyltransferase; pac from Streptomyces; confers resistance to puromycin
   7446..8034    +  misc_feature   WPRE: woodchuck hepatitis virus posttranscriptional regulatory element
   8085..8104    +  misc_feature   cPPT/CTS (fragment): central polypurine tract and central termination sequence of HIV-1
   8106..8339    +  LTR            3' LTR (ΔU3): self-inactivating 3' long terminal repeat (LTR) from HIV-1
   8417..8538    +  polyA_signal   SV40 poly(A) signal: SV40 polyadenylation signal
   8578..8713    +  rep_origin     SV40 ori: SV40 origin of replication
   8734..8752    -  promoter       T7 promoter: promoter for bacteriophage T7 RNA polymerase
   8760..8915    +  CDS            lacZα (fragment): LacZα fragment of β-galactosidase; lacZ fragment
   8920..9348    +  rep_origin     f1 ori (sequence partly withheld): f1 bacteriophage origin of replication; arrow indicates direction of (+) strand synthesis
   9401..9505    +  promoter       AmpR promoter: bla
   9506..10366   +  CDS            AmpR: β-lactamase; bla; confers resistance to ampicillin, carbenicillin, and related antibiotics
  10537..11125   +  rep_origin     ori: high-copy-number ColE1/pMB1/pBR322/pUC origin of replication
  11308..11400   +  CDS            lacI (fragment): lac repressor; lacI; The lac repressor binds to the lac operator to inhibit transcription in E. coli. This inhibition can be relieved by adding lactose or isopropyl-β-D-thiogalactopyranoside (IPTG).
  11413..11434   +  protein_bind   CAP binding site: CAP binding activates transcription in the presence of cAMP. E. coli catabolite activator protein
  11449..11479   +  promoter       lac promoter: promoter for the E. coli lac operon
  11483..11505   +  protein_bind   lac operator (fragment): The lac repressor binds to the lac operator to inhibit transcription in E. coli. This inhibition can be relieved by adding lactose or isopropyl-β-D-thiogalactopyranoside (IPTG). lac repressor encoded by lacI
  11548..11566   +  promoter       T3 promoter: promoter for bacteriophage T3 RNA polymerase
>Addgene plasmid #51760 | lentiCRISPR - EGFP sgRNA 1 | addgene full sequence | sequence record 392672 | Addgene NGS Result
TTAATGTAGTCTTATGCAATACTCTTGTAGTCTTGCAACATGGTAACGATGAGTTAGCAACATGCCTTAC
AAGGAGAGAAAAAGCACCGTGCATGCCGATTGGTGGAAGTAAGGTGGTACGATCGTGCCTTATTAGGAAG
GCAACAGACGGGTCTGACATGGATTGGACGAACCACTGAATTGCCGCATTGCAGAGATATTGTATTTAAG
TGCCTAGCTCGATACATAAACGGGTCTCTCTGGTTAGACCAGATCTGAGCCTGGGAGCTCTCTGGCTAAC
TAGGGAACCCACTGCTTAAGCCTCAATAAAGCTTGCCTTGAGTGCTTCAAGTAGTGTGTGCCCGTCTGTT
GTGTGACTCTGGTAACTAGAGATCCCTCAGACCCTTTTAGTCAGTGTGGAAAATCTCTAGCAGTGGCGCC
CGAACAGGGACTTGAAAGCGAAAGGGAAACCAGAGGAGCTCTCTCGACGCAGGACTCGGCTTGCTGAAGC
GCGCACGGCAAGAGGCGAGGGGCGGCGACTGGTGAGTACGCCAAAAATTTTGACTAGCGGAGGCTAGAAG
GAGAGAGATGGGTGCGAGAGCGTCAGTATTAAGCGGGGGAGAATTAGATCGCGATGGGAAAAAATTCGGT
TAAGGCCAGGGGGAAAGAAAAAATATAAATTAAAACATATAGTATGGGCAAGCAGGGAGCTAGAACGATT
CGCAGTTAATCCTGGCCTGTTAGAAACATCAGAAGGCTGTAGACAAATACTGGGACAGCTACAACCATCC
CTTCAGACAGGATCAGAAGAACTTAGATCATTATATAATACAGTAGCAACCCTCTATTGTGTGCATCAAA
GGATAGAGATAAAAGACACCAAGGAAGCTTTAGACAAGATAGAGGAAGAGCAAAACAAAAGTAAGACCAC
CGCACAGCAAGCGGCCGCTGATCTTCAGACCTGGAGGAGGAGATATGAGGGACAATTGGAGAAGTGAATT
ATATAAATATAAAGTAGTAAAAATTGAACCATTAGGAGTAGCACCCACCAAGGCAAAGAGAAGAGTGGTG
CAGAGAGAAAAAAGAGCAGTGGGAATAGGAGCTTTGTTCCTTGGGTTCTTGGGAGCAGCAGGAAGCACTA
TGGGCGCAGCGTCAATGACGCTGACGGTACAGGCCAGACAATTATTGTCTGGTATAGTGCAGCAGCAGAA
CAATTTGCTGAGGGCTATTGAGGCGCAACAGCATCTGTTGCAACTCACAGTCTGGGGCATCAAGCAGCTC
CAGGCAAGAATCCTGGCTGTGGAAAGATACCTAAAGGATCAACAGCTCCTGGGGATTTGGGGTTGCTCTG
GAAAACTCATTTGCACCACTGCTGTGCCTTGGAATGCTAGTTGGAGTAATAAATCTCTGGAACAGATTTG
GAATCACACGACCTGGATGGAGTGGGACAGAGAAATTAACAATTACACAAGCTTAATACACTCCTTAATT
GAAGAATCGCAAAACCAGCAAGAAAAGAATGAACAAGAATTATTGGAATTAGATAAATGGGCAAGTTTGT
GGAATTGGTTTAACATAACAAATTGGCTGTGGTATATAAAATTATTCATAATGATAGTAGGAGGCTTGGT
AGGTTTAAGAATAGTTTTTGCTGTACTTTCTATAGTGAATAGAGTTAGGCAGGGATATTCACCATTATCG
TTTCAGACCCACCTCCCAACCCCGAGGGGACCCAGAGAGGGCCTATTTCCCATGATTCCTTCATATTTGC
ATATACGATACAAGGCTGTTAGAGAGATAATTAGAATTAATTTGACTGTAAACACAAAGATATTAGTACA
AAATACGTGACGTAGAAAGTAATAATTTCTTGGGTAGTTTGCAGTTTTAAAATTATGTTTTAAAATGGAC
TATCATATGCTTACCGTAACTTGAAAGTATTTCGATTTCTTGGCTTTATATATCTTGTGGAAAGGACGAA
ACACCGGGCGAGGAGCTGTTCACCGGTTTTAGAGCTAGAAATAGCAAGTTAAAATAAGGCTAGTCCGTTA
TCAACTTGAAAAAGTGGCACCGAGTCGGTGCTTTTTTGAATTCTAGATCTTGAGACAAATGGCAGTATTC
ATCCACAATTTTAAAAGAAAAGGGGGGATTGGGGGGTACAGTGCAGGGGAAAGAATAGTAGACATAATAG
CAACAGACATACAAACTAAAGAATTACAAAAACAAATTACAAAAATTCAAAATTTTCGGGTTTATTACAG
GGACAGCAGAGATCCACTTTGGCGCCGGCTCGAGTGGCTCCGGTGCCCGTCAGTGGGCAGAGCGCACATC
GCCCACAGTCCCCGAGAAGTTGGGGGGAGGGGTCGGCAATTGAACCGGTGCCTAGAGAAGGTGGCGCGGG
GTAAACTGGGAAAGTGATGTCGTGTACTGGCTCCGCCTTTTTCCCGAGGGTGGGGGAGAACCGTATATAA
GTGCAGTAGTCGCCGTGAACGTTCTTTTTCGCAACGGGTTTGCCGCCAGAACACAGGTGTCGTGACGCGG
GATCCGCCACCATGGATTACAAAGACGATGACGATAAGATGGCCCCAAAGAAGAAGCGGAAGGTCGGTAT
CCACGGAGTCCCAGCAGCCGACAAGAAGTACAGCATCGGCCTGGACATCGGCACCAACTCTGTGGGCTGG
GCCGTGATCACCGACGAGTACAAGGTGCCCAGCAAGAAATTCAAGGTGCTGGGCAACACCGACCGGCACA
GCATCAAGAAGAACCTGATCGGAGCCCTGCTGTTCGACAGCGGCGAAACAGCCGAGGCCACCCGGCTGAA
GAGAACCGCCAGAAGAAGATACACCAGACGGAAGAACCGGATCTGCTATCTGCAAGAGATCTTCAGCAAC
GAGATGGCCAAGGTGGACGACAGCTTCTTCCACAGACTGGAAGAGTCCTTCCTGGTGGAAGAGGATAAGA
AGCACGAGCGGCACCCCATCTTCGGCAACATCGTGGACGAGGTGGCCTACCACGAGAAGTACCCCACCAT
CTACCACCTGAGAAAGAAACTGGTGGACAGCACCGACAAGGCCGACCTGCGGCTGATCTATCTGGCCCTG
GCCCACATGATCAAGTTCCGGGGCCACTTCCTGATCGAGGGCGACCTGAACCCCGACAACAGCGACGTGG
ACAAGCTGTTCATCCAGCTGGTGCAGACCTACAACCAGCTGTTCGAGGAAAACCCCATCAACGCCAGCGG
CGTGGACGCCAAGGCCATCCTGTCTGCCAGACTGAGCAAGAGCAGACGGCTGGAAAATCTGATCGCCCAG
CTGCCCGGCGAGAAGAAGAATGGCCTGTTCGGAAACCTGATTGCCCTGAGCCTGGGCCTGACCCCCAACT
TCAAGAGCAACTTCGACCTGGCCGAGGATGCCAAACTGCAGCTGAGCAAGGACACCTACGACGACGACCT
GGACAACCTGCTGGCCCAGATCGGCGACCAGTACGCCGACCTGTTTCTGGCCGCCAAGAACCTGTCCGAC
GCCATCCTGCTGAGCGACATCCTGAGAGTGAACACCGAGATCACCAAGGCCCCCCTGAGCGCCTCTATGA
TCAAGAGATACGACGAGCACCACCAGGACCTGACCCTGCTGAAAGCTCTCGTGCGGCAGCAGCTGCCTGA
GAAGTACAAAGAGATTTTCTTCGACCAGAGCAAGAACGGCTACGCCGGCTACATTGACGGCGGAGCCAGC
CAGGAAGAGTTCTACAAGTTCATCAAGCCCATCCTGGAAAAGATGGACGGCACCGAGGAACTGCTCGTGA
AGCTGAACAGAGAGGACCTGCTGCGGAAGCAGCGGACCTTCGACAACGGCAGCATCCCCCACCAGATCCA
CCTGGGAGAGCTGCACGCCATTCTGCGGCGGCAGGAAGATTTTTACCCATTCCTGAAGGACAACCGGGAA
AAGATCGAGAAGATCCTGACCTTCCGCATCCCCTACTACGTGGGCCCTCTGGCCAGGGGAAACAGCAGAT
TCGCCTGGATGACCAGAAAGAGCGAGGAAACCATCACCCCCTGGAACTTCGAGGAAGTGGTGGACAAGGG
CGCTTCCGCCCAGAGCTTCATCGAGCGGATGACCAACTTCGATAAGAACCTGCCCAACGAGAAGGTGCTG
CCCAAGCACAGCCTGCTGTACGAGTACTTCACCGTGTATAACGAGCTGACCAAAGTGAAATACGTGACCG
AGGGAATGAGAAAGCCCGCCTTCCTGAGCGGCGAGCAGAAAAAGGCCATCGTGGACCTGCTGTTCAAGAC
CAACCGGAAAGTGACCGTGAAGCAGCTGAAAGAGGACTACTTCAAGAAAATCGAGTGCTTCGACTCCGTG
GAAATCTCCGGCGTGGAAGATCGGTTCAACGCCTCCCTGGGCACATACCACGATCTGCTGAAAATTATCA
AGGACAAGGACTTCCTGGACAATGAGGAAAACGAGGACATTCTGGAAGATATCGTGCTGACCCTGACACT
GTTTGAGGACAGAGAGATGATCGAGGAACGGCTGAAAACCTATGCCCACCTGTTCGACGACAAAGTGATG
AAGCAGCTGAAGCGGCGGAGATACACCGGCTGGGGCAGGCTGAGCCGGAAGCTGATCAACGGCATCCGGG
ACAAGCAGTCCGGCAAGACAATCCTGGATTTCCTGAAGTCCGACGGCTTCGCCAACAGAAACTTCATGCA
GCTGATCCACGACGACAGCCTGACCTTTAAAGAGGACATCCAGAAAGCCCAGGTGTCCGGCCAGGGCGAT
AGCCTGCACGAGCACATTGCCAATCTGGCCGGCAGCCCCGCCATTAAGAAGGGCATCCTGCAGACAGTGA
AGGTGGTGGACGAGCTCGTGAAAGTGATGGGCCGGCACAAGCCCGAGAACATCGTGATCGAAATGGCCAG
AGAGAACCAGACCACCCAGAAGGGACAGAAGAACAGCCGCGAGAGAATGAAGCGGATCGAAGAGGGCATC
AAAGAGCTGGGCAGCCAGATCCTGAAAGAACACCCCGTGGAAAACACCCAGCTGCAGAACGAGAAGCTGT
ACCTGTACTACCTGCAGAATGGGCGGGATATGTACGTGGACCAGGAACTGGACATCAACCGGCTGTCCGA
CTACGATGTGGACCATATCGTGCCTCAGAGCTTTCTGAAGGACGACTCCATCGACAACAAGGTGCTGACC
AGAAGCGACAAGAACCGGGGCAAGAGCGACAACGTGCCCTCCGAAGAGGTCGTGAAGAAGATGAAGAACT
ACTGGCGGCAGCTGCTGAACGCCAAGCTGATTACCCAGAGAAAGTTCGACAATCTGACCAAGGCCGAGAG
AGGCGGCCTGAGCGAACTGGATAAGGCCGGCTTCATCAAGAGACAGCTGGTGGAAACCCGGCAGATCACA
AAGCACGTGGCACAGATCCTGGACTCCCGGATGAACACTAAGTACGACGAGAATGACAAGCTGATCCGGG
AAGTGAAAGTGATCACCCTGAAGTCCAAGCTGGTGTCCGATTTCCGGAAGGATTTCCAGTTTTACAAAGT
GCGCGAGATCAACAACTACCACCACGCCCACGACGCCTACCTGAACGCCGTCGTGGGAACCGCCCTGATC
AAAAAGTACCCTAAGCTGGAAAGCGAGTTCGTGTACGGCGACTACAAGGTGTACGACGTGCGGAAGATGA
TCGCCAAGAGCGAGCAGGAAATCGGCAAGGCTACCGCCAAGTACTTCTTCTACAGCAACATCATGAACTT
TTTCAAGACCGAGATTACCCTGGCCAACGGCGAGATCCGGAAGCGGCCTCTGATCGAGACAAACGGCGAA
ACCGGGGAGATCGTGTGGGATAAGGGCCGGGATTTTGCCACCGTGCGGAAAGTGCTGAGCATGCCCCAAG
TGAATATCGTGAAAAAGACCGAGGTGCAGACAGGCGGCTTCAGCAAAGAGTCTATCCTGCCCAAGAGGAA
CAGCGATAAGCTGATCGCCAGAAAGAAGGACTGGGACCCTAAGAAGTACGGCGGCTTCGACAGCCCCACC
GTGGCCTATTCTGTGCTGGTGGTGGCCAAAGTGGAAAAGGGCAAGTCCAAGAAACTGAAGAGTGTGAAAG
AGCTGCTGGGGATCACCATCATGGAAAGAAGCAGCTTCGAGAAGAATCCCATCGACTTTCTGGAAGCCAA
GGGCTACAAAGAAGTGAAAAAGGACCTGATCATCAAGCTGCCTAAGTACTCCCTGTTCGAGCTGGAAAAC
GGCCGGAAGAGAATGCTGGCCTCTGCCGGCGAACTGCAGAAGGGAAACGAACTGGCCCTGCCCTCCAAAT
ATGTGAACTTCCTGTACCTGGCCAGCCACTATGAGAAGCTGAAGGGCTCCCCCGAGGATAATGAGCAGAA
ACAGCTGTTTGTGGAACAGCACAAGCACTACCTGGACGAGATCATCGAGCAGATCAGCGAGTTCTCCAAG
AGAGTGATCCTGGCCGACGCTAATCTGGACAAAGTGCTGTCCGCCTACAACAAGCACCGGGATAAGCCCA
TCAGAGAGCAGGCCGAGAATATCATCCACCTGTTTACCCTGACCAATCTGGGAGCCCCTGCCGCCTTCAA
GTACTTTGACACCACCATCGACCGGAAGAGGTACACCAGCACCAAAGAGGTGCTGGACGCCACCCTGATC
CACCAGAGCATCACCGGCCTGTACGAGACACGGATCGACCTGTCTCAGCTGGGAGGCGACAAGCGTCCTG
CTGCTACTAAGAAAGCTGGTCAAGCTAAGAAAAAGAAAGCTAGCGGCAGCGGCGCCACCAACTTCAGCCT
GCTGAAGCAGGCCGGCGACGTGGAGGAGAACCCCGGCCCCATGACCGAGTACAAGCCCACGGTGCGCCTC
GCCACCCGCGACGACGTCCCCAGGGCCGTACGCACCCTCGCCGCCGCGTTCGCCGACTACCCCGCCACGC
GCCACACCGTCGATCCGGACCGCCACATCGAGCGGGTCACCGAGCTGCAAGAACTCTTCCTCACGCGCGT
CGGGCTCGACATCGGCAAGGTGTGGGTCGCGGACGACGGCGCCGCGGTGGCGGTCTGGACCACGCCGGAG
AGCGTCGAAGCGGGGGCGGTGTTCGCCGAGATCGGCCCGCGCATGGCCGAGTTGAGCGGTTCCCGGCTGG
CCGCGCAGCAACAGATGGAAGGCCTCCTGGCGCCGCACCGGCCCAAGGAGCCCGCGTGGTTCCTGGCCAC
CGTCGGAGTCTCGCCCGACCACCAGGGCAAGGGTCTGGGCAGCGCCGTCGTGCTCCCCGGAGTGGAGGCG
GCCGAGCGCGCCGGGGTGCCCGCCTTCCTGGAGACCTCCGCGCCCCGCAACCTCCCCTTCTACGAGCGGC
TCGGCTTCACCGTCACCGCCGACGTCGAGGTGCCCGAAGGACCGCGCACCTGGTGCATGACCCGCAAGCC
CGGTGCCTGAACGCGTTAAGTCGACAATCAACCTCTGGATTACAAAATTTGTGAAAGATTGACTGGTATT
CTTAACTATGTTGCTCCTTTTACGCTATGTGGATACGCTGCTTTAATGCCTTTGTATCATGCTATTGCTT
CCCGTATGGCTTTCATTTTCTCCTCCTTGTATAAATCCTGGTTGCTGTCTCTTTATGAGGAGTTGTGGCC
CGTTGTCAGGCAACGTGGCGTGGTGTGCACTGTGTTTGCTGACGCAACCCCCACTGGTTGGGGCATTGCC
ACCACCTGTCAGCTCCTTTCCGGGACTTTCGCTTTCCCCCTCCCTATTGCCACGGCGGAACTCATCGCCG
CCTGCCTTGCCCGCTGCTGGACAGGGGCTCGGCTGTTGGGCACTGACAATTCCGTGGTGTTGTCGGGGAA
ATCATCGTCCTTTCCTTGGCTGCTCGCCTGTGTTGCCACCTGGATTCTGCGCGGGACGTCCTTCTGCTAC
GTCCCTTCGGCCCTCAATCCAGCGGACCTTCCTTCCCGCGGCCTGCTGCCGGCTCTGCGGCCTCTTCCGC
GTCTTCGCCTTCGCCCTCAGACGAGTCGGATCTCCCTTTGGGCCGCCTCCCCGCGTCGACTTTAAGACCA
ATGACTTACAAGGCAGCTGTAGATCTTAGCCACTTTTTAAAAGAAAAGGGGGGACTGGAAGGGCTAATTC
ACTCCCAACGAAGACAAGATCTGCTTTTTGCTTGTACTGGGTCTCTCTGGTTAGACCAGATCTGAGCCTG
GGAGCTCTCTGGCTAACTAGGGAACCCACTGCTTAAGCCTCAATAAAGCTTGCCTTGAGTGCTTCAAGTA
GTGTGTGCCCGTCTGTTGTGTGACTCTGGTAACTAGAGATCCCTCAGACCCTTTTAGTCAGTGTGGAAAA
TCTCTAGCAGTACGTATAGTAGTTCATGTCATCTTATTATTCAGTATTTATAACTTGCAAAGAAATGAAT
ATCAGAGAGTGAGAGGAACTTGTTTATTGCAGCTTATAATGGTTACAAATAAAGCAATAGCATCACAAAT
TTCACAAATAAAGCATTTTTTTCACTGCATTCTAGTTGTGGTTTGTCCAAACTCATCAATGTATCTTATC
ATGTCTGGCTCTAGCTATCCCGCCCCTAACTCCGCCCATCCCGCCCCTAACTCCGCCCAGTTCCGCCCAT
TCTCCGCCCCATGGCTGACTAATTTTTTTTATTTATGCAGAGGCCGAGGCCGCCTCGGCCTCTGAGCTAT
TCCAGAAGTAGTGAGGAGGCTTTTTTGGAGGCCTAGGGACGTACCCAATTCGCCCTATAGTGAGTCGTAT
TACGCGCGCTCACTGGCCGTCGTTTTACAACGTCGTGACTGGGAAAACCCTGGCGTTACCCAACTTAATC
GCCTTGCAGCACATCCCCCTTTCGCCAGCTGGCGTAATAGCGAAGAGGCCCGCACCGATCGCCCTTCCCA
ACAGTTGCGCAGCCTGAATGGCGAATGGG
[124 nt withheld, positions 8920-9043]
C
[91 nt withheld, positions 9045-9135]
A
[49 nt withheld, positions 9137-9185]
CCTTTGACGTTGGAGTCCACGTTCTTT
[37 nt withheld, positions 9213-9249]
ACCCTATCTCGGTCTATTCTTTTGATTTATAAGGGATTTTGCCGATTTCGGCCTATTGGTTAAAAAATGA
GCTGATTTAACAAAAATTTAACGCGAATTTTAACAAAATATTAACGCTTACAATTTAGGTGGCACTTTTC
GGGGAAATGTGCGCGGAACCCCTATTTGTTTATTTTTCTAAATACATTCAAATATGTATCCGCTCATGAG
ACAATAACCCTGATAAATGCTTCAATAATATTGAAAAAGGAAGAGTATGAGTATTCAACATTTCCGTGTC
GCCCTTATTCCCTTTTTTGCGGCATTTTGCCTTCCTGTTTTTGCTCACCCAGAAACGCTGGTGAAAGTAA
AAGATGCTGAAGATCAGTTGGGTGCACGAGTGGGTTACATCGAACTGGATCTCAACAGCGGTAAGATCCT
TGAGAGTTTTCGCCCCGAAGAACGTTTTCCAATGATGAGCACTTTTAAAGTTCTGCTATGTGGCGCGGTA
TTATCCCGTATTGACGCCGGGCAAGAGCAACTCGGTCGCCGCATACACTATTCTCAGAATGACTTGGTTG
AGTACTCACCAGTCACAGAAAAGCATCTTACGGATGGCATGACAGTAAGAGAATTATGCAGTGCTGCCAT
AACCATGAGTGATAACACTGCGGCCAACTTACTTCTGACAACGATCGGAGGACCGAAGGAGCTAACCGCT
TTTTTGCACAACATGGGGGATCATGTAACTCGCCTTGATCGTTGGGAACCGGAGCTGAATGAAGCCATAC
CAAACGACGAGCGTGACACCACGATGCCTGTAGCAATGGCAACAACGTTGCGCAAACTATTAACTGGCGA
ACTACTTACTCTAGCTTCCCGGCAACAATTAATAGACTGGATGGAGGCGGATAAAGTTGCAGGACCACTT
CTGCGCTCGGCCCTTCCGGCTGGCTGGTTTATTGCTGATAAATCTGGAGCCGGTGAGCGTGGGTCTCGCG
GTATCATTGCAGCACTGGGGCCAGATGGTAAGCCCTCCCGTATCGTAGTTATCTACACGACGGGGAGTCA
GGCAACTATGGATGAACGAAATAGACAGATCGCTGAGATAGGTGCCTCACTGATTAAGCATTGGTAACTG
TCAGACCAAGTTTACTCATATATACTTTAGATTGATTTAAAACTTCATTTTTAATTTAAAAGGATCTAGG
TGAAGATCCTTTTTGATAATCTCATGACCAAAATCCCTTAACGTGAGTTTTCGTTCCACTGAGCGTCAGA
CCCCGTAGAAAAGATCAAAGGATCTTCTTGAGATCCTTTTTTTCTGCGCGTAATCTGCTGCTTGCAAACA
AAAAAACCACCGCTACCAGCGGTGGTTTGTTTGCCGGATCAAGAGCTACCAACTCTTTTTCCGAAGGTAA
CTGGCTTCAGCAGAGCGCAGATACCAAATACTGTTCTTCTAGTGTAGCCGTAGTTAGGCCACCACTTCAA
GAACTCTGTAGCACCGCCTACATACCTCGCTCTGCTAATCCTGTTACCAGTGGCTGCTGCCAGTGGCGAT
AAGTCGTGTCTTACCGGGTTGGACTCAAGACGATAGTTACCGGATAAGGCGCAGCGGTCGGGCTGAACGG
GGGGTTCGTGCACACAGCCCAGCTTGGAGCGAACGACCTACACCGAACTGAGATACCTACAGCGTGAGCT
ATGAGAAAGCGCCACGCTTCCCGAAGGGAGAAAGGCGGACAGGTATCCGGTAAGCGGCAGGGTCGGAACA
GGAGAGCGCACGAGGGAGCTTCCAGGGGGAAACGCCTGGTATCTTTATAGTCCTGTCGGGTTTCGCCACC
TCTGACTTGAGCGTCGATTTTTGTGATGCTCGTCAGGGGGGCGGAGCCTATGGAAAAACGCCAGCAACGC
GGCCTTTTTACGGTTCCTGGCCTTTTGCTGGCCTTTTGCTCACATGTTCTTTCCTGCGTTATCCCCTGAT
TCTGTGGATAACCGTATTACCGCCTTTGAGTGAGCTGATACCGCTCGCCGCAGCCGAACGACCGAGCGCA
GCGAGTCAGTGAGCGAGGAAGCGGAAGAGCGCCCAATACGCAAACCGCCTCTCCCCGCGCGTTGGCCGAT
TCATTAATGCAGCTGGCACGACAGGTTTCCCGACTGGAAAGCGGGCAGTGAGCGCAACGCAATTAATGTG
AGTTAGCTCACTCATTAGGCACCCCAGGCTTTACACTTTATGCTTCCGGCTCGTATGTTGTGTGGAATTG
TGAGCGGATAACAATTTCACACAGGAAACAGCTATGACCATGATTACGCCAAGCGCGCAATTAACCCTCA
CTAAAGGGAACAAAAGCTGGAGCTGCAAGC
