>Addgene plasmid #51760 | lentiCRISPR - EGFP sgRNA 1 | depositor partial sequence | sequence record 79369 | sgRNA
GGGCGAGGAGCTGTTCACCG
