>Addgene plasmid #51760 | lentiCRISPR - EGFP sgRNA 1 | addgene partial sequence | sequence record 80637 | hU6-F 5'-GAGGGCCTATTTCCCATGATT-3'
TACGATACAAGGCTGTTAGAGAGATAATTAGAATTAATTTGACTGTAAACACAAAGATATTAGTACAAAA
TACGTGACGTAGAAAGTAATAATTTCTTGGGTAGTTTGCAGTTTTAAAATTATGTTTTAAAATGGACTAT
CATATGCTTACCGTAACTTGAAAGTATTTCGATTTCTTGGCTTTATATATCTTGTGGAAAGGACGAAACA
CCGGGCGAGGAGCTGTTCACCGGTTTTAGAGCTAGAAATAGCAAGTTAAAATAAGGCTAGTCCGTTATCA
ACTTGAAAAAGTGGCACCGAGTCGGTGCTTTTTTGAATTCTAGATCTTGAGACAAATGGCAGTATTCATC
CACAATTTTAAAAGAAAAGGGGGGATTGGGGGGTACAGTGCAGGGGAAAGAATAGTAGACATAATAGCAA
CAGACATACAAACTAAAGAATTACAAAAACAAATTACAAAAATTCAAAATTTTCGGGTTTATTACAGGGA
CAGCAGAGATCCACTTTGGCGCCGGCTCGAGTGGCTCCGGTGCCCGTCAGTGGGCAGAGCGCACATCGCC
CACAGTCCCCGAGAAGTTGGGGGGAGGGGTCGGCAATTGAACCGGTGCCTAGAGAAGGTGGCGCGGGGTA
AACTGGGAAAGTGATGTCGTGTACTGGCTCCGCCTTTTTCCCGAGGGTGGGGGAGAACCGTATATAAGTG
CAGTAGTCGCCGTGAACGTTCTTTTTCGCAACGGGTTTGCCGCCAGAACACAGGTGTCGTGACGCGGGAT
CCGCCACCATGGATTACAAAGACGATGACGATAAGATGGCCCCAAAGAAGAAGCGGAAGGTCGGTATCCA
CGGAGTCCCAGCAGCCGACAAGAAGTACAGCATCGGCCTGGACATCGGCACCAACTCTGTGGGCTGGGCC
GTGATCACCGACGAGTACAAGGTGCCCAGCAAGAAATTCAAGGTGCTGGGCAACACCGACCGGCACAGCA
TCAAGAAGAACCTGATCGGA
