>Addgene plasmid #51760 | lentiCRISPR - EGFP sgRNA 1 | addgene partial sequence | sequence record 80971 | hSpCas9-R1 5'-CGCTCGTGCTTCTTATCCTC-3'
TCTTCCAGTCTGTGGAAGAAGCTGTCGTCCACCTTGGCCATCTCGTTGCTGAAGATCTCTTGCAGATAGC
AGATCCGGTTCTTCCGTCTGGTGTATCTTCTTCTGGCGGTTCTCTTCAGCCGGGTGGCCTCGGCTGTTTC
GCCGCTGTCGAACAGCAGGGCTCCGATCAGGTTCTTCTTGATGCTGTGCCGGTCGGTGTTGCCCAGCACC
TTGAATTTCTTGCTGGGCACCTTGTACTCGTCGGTGATCACGGCCCAGCCCACAGAGTTGGTGCCGATGT
CCAGGCCGATGCTGTACTTCTTGTCGGCTGCTGGGACTCCGTGGATACCGACCTTCCGCTTCTTCTTTGG
GGCCATCTTATCGTCATCGTCTTTGTAATCCATGGTGGCGGATCCCGCGTCACGACACCTGTGTTCTGGC
GGCAAACCCGTTGCGAAAAAGAACGTTCACGGCGACTACTGCACTTATATACGGTTCTCCCCCACCCTCG
GGAAAAAGGCGGAGCCAGTACACGACATCACTTTCCCAGTTTACCCCGCGCCACCTTCTCTAGGCACCGG
TTCAATTGCCGACCCCTCCCCCCAACTTCTCGGGGACTGTGGGCGATGTGCGCTCTGCCCACTGACGGGC
ACCGGAGCCACTCGAGCCGGCGCCAAAGTGGATCTCTGCTGTCCCTGTAATAAACCCGAAAATTTTGAAT
TTTTGTAATTTGTTTTTGTAATTCTTTAGTTTGTATGTCTGTTGCTATTATGTCTACTATTCTTTCCCCT
GCACTGTACCCCCCAATCCCCCCTTTTCTTTTAAAATTGTGGATGAATACTGCCATTTGTCTCAAGATCT
AGAATTCAAAAAAGCACCGACTCGGTGCCACTTTTTCAAGTTGATAACGGACTAGCCTTATTTTAACTTG
CTATTTCTAGCTCTAAAACCGGTGAACAGCTCCTCGCCCGGTGTTTCGTCCTTTCCACAAGATATATAAA
GCCAAGAAATCGAAATACTTTCAAGTTACGGTAAGCATATGATAGTCCATTTTAAAACATAATTTTAAAA
