>Addgene plasmid #51760 | lentiCRISPR - EGFP sgRNA 1 | addgene partial sequence | sequence record 80972 | puro-variant-R 5'-gtgggcttgtactcggtcat-3'
GTCGCCGGCCTGCTTCAGCAGGCTGAAGTTGGTGGCGCCGCTGCCGCTAGCTTTCTTTTTCTTAGCTTGA
CCAGCTTTCTTAGTAGCAGCAGGACGCTTGTCGCCTCCCAGCTGAGACAGGTCGATCCGTGTCTCGTACA
GGCCGGTGATGCTCTGGTGGATCAGGGTGGCGTCCAGCACCTCTTTGGTGCTGGTGTACCTCTTCCGGTC
GATGGTGGTGTCAAAGTACTTGAAGGCGGCAGGGGCTCCCAGATTGGTCAGGGTAAACAGGTGGATGATA
TTCTCGGCCTGCTCTCTGATGGGCTTATCCCGGTGCTTGTTGTAGGCGGACAGCACTTTGTCCAGATTAG
CGTCGGCCAGGATCACTCTCTTGGAGAACTCGCTGATCTGCTCGATGATCTCGTCCAGGTAGTGCTTGTG
CTGTTCCACAAACAGCTGTTTCTGCTCATTATCCTCGGGGGAGCCCTTCAGCTTCTCATAGTGGCTGGCC
AGGTACAGGAAGTTCACATATTTGGAGGGCAGGGCCAGTTCGTTTCCCTTCTGCAGTTCGCCGGCAGAGG
CCAGCATTCTCTTCCGGCCGTTTTCCAGCTCGAACAGGGAGTACTTAGGCAGCTTGATGATCAGGTCCTT
TTTCACTTCTTTGTAGCCCTTGGCTTCCAGAAAGTCGATGGGATTCTTCTCGAAGCTGCTTCTTTCCATG
ATGGTGATCCCCAGCAGCTCTTTCACACTCTTCAGTTTCTTGGACTTGCCCTTTTCCACTTTGGCCACCA
CCAGCACAGAATAGGCCACGGTGGGGCTGTCGAAGCCGCCGTACTTCTTAGGGTCCCAGTCCTTCTTTCT
GGCGATCAGCTTATCGCTGTTCCTCTTGGGCAGGATAGACTCTTTGCTGAAGCCGCCTGTCTGCACCTCG
GTCTTTTTCACGATATTCACTTGGGGCATGCTCAGCACTTTCCGCACGGTGGCAAAATCCCGGCCCTTAT
CCCACACGATCTCCCCGGTTTCGCCGTTTGTCTCGATCAGAGGCC
